Addgene plasmid #239743: pKG3774_pGEEC580_pShip-EF1a(no_intron)-mRuby2-bGH
Purpose: Plasmid expressing mRuby from an EF1a promoter lacking an intron, used for modRNA production
Depositing lab: Kate Galloway. Depositing organization: Massachusetts Institute of Technology. Publication: High-resolution profiling reveals coupled transcriptional and translational regulation of transgenes. Peterman EL, Ploessl DS, Love KS, Sanabria V, Daniels RF, Johnstone CP, Godavarti DR, Kabaria SR, Oakes CG, Pai AA, Galloway KE. Nucleic Acids Research, Volume 53, Issue 11, 24 June 2025, gkaf528 10.1093/nar/gkaf528 PubMed 39651241.
Backbone
  Vector backbone: pShip
  Vector type: Synthetic Biology
Growth in bacteria
  Bacterial resistance: Kanamycin, 50 μg/mL
  Growth temperature: 30°C
  Growth strain: NEB Stable
  Copy number: High Copy
Gene/Insert
  Gene/Insert name: mRuby2
  Species: Entacmaea quadricolor
  Cloning method: Golden Gate
Terms and licenses: Academic/Nonprofit Terms; Industry Terms: Not Available to Industry
Depositor comments: Please visit https://doi.org/10.1101/2024.11.26.625483 for bioRxiv preprint.
How to cite: pKG3774_pGEEC580_pShip-EF1a(no_intron)-mRuby2-bGH was a gift from Kate Galloway (Addgene plasmid # 239743 ; http://n2t.net/addgene:239743 ; RRID:Addgene_239743)
