[The description below was written by a language model from this plasmid's Addgene catalogue record and pLannotate feature annotations shown in this document.]
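Description:
pKG3774_pGEEC580_pShip-EF1a(no_intron)-mRuby2-bGH is a compact (about 3.2 kb) synthetic-biology plasmid built on the pShip backbone by Golden Gate assembly. It carries a single mammalian transcription unit. It is maintained in E. coli through a high-copy ColE1/pUC-type origin of replication and selected with kanamycin via an aph(3')-Ia (KanR) gene. Fragments of the E. coli rrnB T1 and T2 terminators flank the payload region, an arrangement generally used to insulate an insert from read-through transcription originating in the bacterial backbone.

The payload consists of the human EF-1α core promoter, here in the short form that lacks the intron found in the full-length EF1a promoter. This promoter drives the coding sequence of mRuby2, a constitutively fluorescent red protein derived from the sea anemone Entacmaea quadricolor. The bovine growth hormone polyadenylation signal follows for transcript 3' end processing. No tags, additional reporters, viral elements or mammalian selection cassette are annotated, so the construct functions as a simple constitutive red-fluorescence expression unit.

The stated purpose is expression of mRuby from an intron-less EF1a promoter and use in producing modified mRNA (modRNA). The feature table does not annotate a phage promoter such as T7, and the record does not explain how the in vitro transcription template is derived from the plasmid. The associated work concerns how transcriptional and translational regulation of transgenes are coupled, which fits a minimal reporter of this kind.
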