Features (pLannotate 1.2.2; 7 found; start..end, strand, type, name):
     10..37      +  terminator     rrnB T2 terminator: transcription terminator T2 from the E. coli rrnB gene
    123..334     +  promoter       EF-1α core promoter: core promoter for human elongation factor EF-1α
    355..1065    +  CDS            mRuby2: mRuby2 is a basic (constitutively fluorescent) red fluorescent protein published in 2012, derived from Entacmaea quadricolor. It has moderate acid sensitivity.
   1080..1304    +  polyA_signal   bGH poly(A) signal: bovine growth hormone polyadenylation signal
   1426..2235    +  CDS            KanR: aminoglycoside phosphotransferase; aph(3')-Ia; confers resistance to kanamycin in bacteria or G418 (Geneticin®) in eukaryotes
   2325..2913    +  rep_origin     ori: high-copy-number ColE1/pMB1/pBR322/pUC origin of replication
   3081..3124    -  terminator     rrnB T1 terminator: Escherichia coli rrnB; transcription terminator T1 from the E. coli rrnB gene
>Addgene plasmid #239743 | pKG3774_pGEEC580_pShip-EF1a(no_intron)-mRuby2-bGH | addgene full sequence | sequence record 475973 | Addgene NGS Result
AAACTAAGCAGAAGGCCATCCTGACGGATGGCCTTTTTGCGTTTCTACAAACTCTTCCTGTTAGTTAGTT
ACTTAAGCTCGGGCCCACCTGCAGTCTACTTACTGCTCCGGTGCCCGTCAGTGGGCAGAGCGCACATCGC
CCACAGTCCCCGAGAAGTTGGGGGGAGGGGTCGGCAATTGAACCGGTGCCTAGAGAAGGTGGCGCGGGGT
AAACTGGGAAAGTGATGTCGTGTACTGGCTCCGCCTTTTTCCCGAGGGTGGGGGAGAACCGTATATAAGT
GCAGTAGTCGCCGTGAACGTTCTTTTTCGCAACGGGTTTGCCGCCAGAACACAGGTGTCGTGAGAATGGC
CACCATGGTGTCTAAGGGCGAAGAGCTGATCAAGGAAAATATGCGTATGAAGGTGGTCATGGAAGGTTCG
GTCAACGGCCACCAATTCAAATGCACAGGTGAAGGAGAAGGCAATCCGTACATGGGAACTCAAACCATGA
GGATCAAAGTCATCGAGGGAGGACCCCTGCCATTTGCCTTTGACATTCTTGCCACGTCGTTCATGTATGG
CAGCCGTACTTTTATCAAGTACCCGAAAGGCATTCCTGATTTCTTTAAACAGTCCTTTCCTGAGGGTTTT
ACTTGGGAAAGAGTTACGAGATACGAAGATGGTGGAGTCGTCACCGTCATGCAGGACACCAGCCTTGAGG
ATGGCTGTCTCGTTTACCACGTCCAAGTCAGAGGGGTAAACTTTCCCTCCAATGGTCCCGTGATGCAGAA
GAAGACCAAGGGTTGGGAGCCTAATACAGAGATGATGTATCCAGCAGATGGTGGTCTGAGGGGATACACT
CATATGGCACTGAAAGTTGATGGTGGTGGCCATCTGTCTTGCTCTTTCGTAACAACTTACAGGTCAAAAA
AGACCGTCGGGAACATCAAGATGCCCGGTATCCATGCCGTTGATCACCGCCTGGAAAGGTTAGAGGAAAG
TGACAATGAAATGTTCGTAGTACAACGCGAACACGCAGTTGCCAAGTTCGCCGGGCTTGGTGGTGGGATG
GACGAGCTGTACAAGTAACAACGTTGCACCTGTGCCTTCTAGTTGCCAGCCATCTGTTGTTTGCCCCTCC
CCCGTGCCTTCCTTGACCCTGGAAGGTGCCACTCCCACTGTCCTTTCCTAATAAAATGAGGAAATTGCAT
CGCATTGTCTGAGTAGGTGTCATTCTATTCTGGGGGGTGGGGTGGGGCAGGACAGCAAGGGGGAGGATTG
GGAAGACAATAGCAGGCATGCTGGGGATGCGGTGGGCTCTATGGCGCTCGCTGACTGCAGGTGCCCGTGT
CTCAAAATCTCTGATGTTACATTGCACAAGATAAAAATATATCATCATGAACAATAAAACTGTCTGCTTA
CATAAACAGTAATACAAGGGGTGTTATGAGCCATATTCAACGGGAAACGTCGAGGCCGCGATTAAATTCC
AACATGGATGCTGATTTATATGGGTATAAATGGGCTCGCGATAATGTCGGGCAATCAGGTGCGACAATCT
ATCGCTTGTATGGGAAGCCCGATGCGCCAGAGTTGTTTCTGAAACATGGCAAAGGTAGCGTTGCCAATGA
TGTTACAGATGAGATGGTCAGACTAAACTGGCTGACGGAATTTATGCCTCTTCCGACCATCAAGCATTTT
ATCCGTACTCCTGGTGATGCATGGTTACTCACCACTGCGATCCCCGGAAAAACAGCATTCCAGGTATTAG
AAGAATATCCTGATTCAGGTGAAAATATTGTTGATGCGCTGGCAGTGTTCCTGCGCCGGTTGCATTCGAT
TCCTGTTTGTAATTGTCCTTTTAACAGCGATCGCGTATTTCGTCTAGCTCAGGCGCAATCACGAATGAAT
AACGGTTTGGTTGATGCGAGTGATTTTGATGACGAGCGTAATGGCTGGCCTGTTGAACAAGTCTGGAAAG
AAATGCATAAACTTTTGCCATTCTCACCGGATTCAGTCGTCACTCATGGTGATTTCTCACTTGATAACCT
TATTTTTGACGAGGGGAAATTAATAGGTTGTATTGATGTTGGACGAGTCGGAATCGCAGACCGATACCAG
GATCTTGCCATCCTATGGAACTGCCTCGGTGAGTTTTCTCCTTCATTACAGAAACGGCTTTTTCAAAAAT
ATGGTATTGATAATCCTGATATGAATAAATTGCAGTTTCATTTGATGCTCGATGAGTTTTTCTAATCAGA
ATTGGTTAATTGGTTGTAACATTATTCAGATTGGGCCCCGTTCCACTGAGCGTCAGACCCCGTAGAAAAG
ATCAAAGGATCTTCTTGAGATCCTTTTTTTCTGCGCGTAATCTGCTGCTTGCAAACAAAAAAACCACCGC
TACCAGCGGTGGTTTGTTTGCCGGATCAAGAGCTACCAACTCTTTTTCCGAAGGTAACTGGCTTCAGCAG
AGCGCAGATACCAAATACTGTTCTTCTAGTGTAGCCGTAGTTAGGCCACCACTTCAAGAACTCTGTAGCA
CCGCCTACATACCTCGCTCTGCTAATCCTGTTACCAGTGGCTGCTGCCAGTGGCGATAAGTCGTGTCTTA
CCGGGTTGGACTCAAGACGATAGTTACCGGATAAGGCGCAGCGGTCGGGCTGAACGGGGGGTTCGTGCAC
ACAGCCCAGCTTGGAGCGAACGACCTACACCGAACTGAGATACCTACAGCGTGAGCTATGAGAAAGCGCC
ACGCTTCCCGAAGGGAGAAAGGCGGACAGGTATCCGGTAAGCGGCAGGGTCGGAACAGGAGAGCGCACGA
GGGAGCTTCCAGGGGGAAACGCCTGGTATCTTTATAGTCCTGTCGGGTTTCGCCACCTCTGACTTGAGCG
TCGATTTTTGTGATGCTCGTCAGGGGGGCGGAGCCTATGGAAAAACGCCAGCAACGCGGCCTTTTTACGG
TTCCTGGCCTTTTGCTGGCCTTTTGCTCACATGTTCTTTCCTGCGTTATCCCCTGATTCTGTGGATAACC
GTATTACCGCTAGCATGGATCTCGGGGACGTCTAACTACTAAGCGAGAGTAGGGAACTGCCAGGCATCAA
ATAAAACGAAAGGCTCAGTCGGAAGACTGGGCCTTTCGTTTTATCTGTTGTTTGTCGGTGAACGCTCTCC
TGAGTAGGACAAATCCGCCGGGAGCGGATTTGAACGTTGTGAAGCAACGGCCCGGAGGGTGGCGGGCAGG
ACGCCCGCCATAAACTGCCAGGCATC
